Addgene plasmid #153248: pDGE496
Purpose: (Empty Backbone) M6 shuttle vector containing the Arabidopsis thaliana U6 promoter for preparation of single guide RNA transcriptional units by cloning of hybridized oligonucleotides.
Depositing lab: Johannes Stuttmann. Depositing organization: Martin-Luther-Universitaet Halle-Wittenberg. Publication: Highly efficient multiplex editing: One-shot generation of 8x Nicotiana benthamiana and 12x Arabidopsis mutants. Stuttmann J, Barthel K, Martin P, Ordon J, Erickson JL, Herr R, Ferik F, Kretschmer C, Berner T, Keilwagen J, Marillonnet S, Bonas U. Plant J. 2021 Feb 12. doi: 10.1111/tpj.15197. PubMed 33577114.
Backbone
  Vector backbone: pUC57-BsaI
  Backbone size (bp): 2700
  Vector type: CRISPR
  Selectable markers: ccdB
Growth in bacteria
  Bacterial resistance: Chloramphenicol and Ampicillin, 25 & 100 μg/mL
  Growth temperature: 37°C
  Growth strain: ccdB Survival
  Copy number: High Copy
Gene/Insert
  Gene/Insert name: None
Terms and licenses: Academic/Nonprofit Terms; Industry Terms: Not Available to Industry
Depositor comments: Please visit https://www.biorxiv.org/content/10.1101/2020.03.31.018671v2 for bioRxiv preprint.
How to cite: pDGE496 was a gift from Johannes Stuttmann (Addgene plasmid # 153248 ; http://n2t.net/addgene:153248 ; RRID:Addgene_153248)
