[The description below was written by a language model from this plasmid's Addgene catalogue record and pLannotate feature annotations shown in this document.]
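Description:
pDGE496 is an empty "M6" shuttle vector for plant CRISPR/Cas9 work, built on a pUC57-BsaI backbone and used to prepare single guide RNA transcriptional units driven by the Arabidopsis thaliana U6 promoter. It replicates in E. coli from a high-copy ColE1/pUC-type origin and carries an ampicillin resistance gene (β-lactamase with its own promoter) on the backbone. Remnants of the lacZα region, lac promoter/operator, CAP site, and short lacI, rop and bom fragments are annotated as well and appear to be leftover cloning-vector sequence.

The functional core lies between the AtU6 promoter, of which the annotation detects only a short consensus fragment, and a Streptococcus pyogenes tracrRNA-derived scaffold fragment. Between these two elements sits a counter-selection cassette consisting of a chloramphenicol acetyltransferase gene under the cat promoter, a partial ccdA, and the complete ccdB toxin gene. Because CcdB poisons gyrase in ordinary strains, the uncut vector must be kept in a ccdB-tolerant host, where it is selected with both chloramphenicol and ampicillin. When hybridized oligonucleotides encoding a guide sequence are cloned in, they presumably replace this cassette. That would place the spacer directly between the U6 promoter and the scaffold and allow recombinants to grow in standard strains, while parental plasmid is eliminated.

The record carries no insert. The "M6" designation and the associated publication on multiplex editing in Nicotiana benthamiana and Arabidopsis suggest it is one positional module in a series, whose finished sgRNA units are later combined into multi-guide arrays in a recipient vector. The record does not detail the assembly enzymes or the downstream recipients.
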