Features (pLannotate 1.2.2; 16 found; start..end, strand, type, name):
    137..236     +  misc_feature   bom (fragment): basis of mobility region from pBR322
    242..399     -  CDS            lacZα (fragment): LacZα fragment of β-galactosidase; lacZ fragment
    462..478     +  promoter       AtU6 promoter (fragment): consensus promoter from the three Arabidopsis U6 snRNA genes (Waibel and Filipowicz, 1990; Nekrasov et al., 2013)
    551..653     +  promoter       cat promoter: promoter of the E. coli cat gene encoding chloramphenicol acetyltransferase
    654..1312    +  CDS            CmR: chloramphenicol acetyltransferase; cat; confers resistance to chloramphenicol
   1494..1652    +  CDS            ccdA (fragment): CCDA_ECO57 - Also known as H, letA. Experimental evidence at protein level: Swiss-Prot protein existence level 1. Antitoxin component of a type II toxin-antitoxin (TA) system which inhibits the post-segregational killing (PSK) of plasmid-free cells, also referred to as a plasmid addiction system. Binds to and blocks the activity of CcdB; will also remove bound CcdB protein from the CcdB-GyrA complex by forming a CcdA-CcdB complex, a process termed rejuvenation. Functions as a transcriptional corepressor for the ccdAB operon, repression also requires CcdB (By similarity). From Escherichia coli
   1657..1959    +  CDS            ccdB: CCDB_ECOLI - Also known as G, letB, letD. Experimental evidence at protein level: Swiss-Prot protein existence level 1. Toxic component of a type II toxin-antitoxin (TA) system, functioning in plasmid maintainence. Responsible for the post- segregational killing (PSK) of plasmid-free cells, also referred to as a plasmid addiction system. Half-life of over 2 hours. Cell killing by CcdB is accompanied by filamentation, defects in chromosome and plasmid segregation, defects in cell division, formation of anucleate cells, decreased DNA synthesis and plasmid loss. Interferes with the activity of DN
   2018..2085    +  misc_RNA       tracrRNA (fragment): trans-activating CRISPR RNA for the Streptococcus pyogenes CRISPR/Cas9 system
   2189..2205    -  protein_bind   lac operator: The lac repressor binds to the lac operator to inhibit transcription in E. coli. This inhibition can be relieved by adding lactose or isopropyl-β-D-thiogalactopyranoside (IPTG). lac repressor encoded by lacI
   2213..2243    -  promoter       lac promoter: promoter for the E. coli lac operon
   2258..2279    -  protein_bind   CAP binding site: CAP binding activates transcription in the presence of cAMP. E. coli catabolite activator protein
   2292..2384    -  CDS            lacI (fragment): lac repressor; lacI; The lac repressor binds to the lac operator to inhibit transcription in E. coli. This inhibition can be relieved by adding lactose or isopropyl-β-D-thiogalactopyranoside (IPTG).
   2567..3155    -  rep_origin     ori: high-copy-number ColE1/pMB1/pBR322/pUC origin of replication
   3326..4186    -  CDS            AmpR: β-lactamase; bla; confers resistance to ampicillin, carbenicillin, and related antibiotics
   4187..4291    -  promoter       AmpR promoter: bla
   4386..35      +  CDS            rop (fragment) (across the origin): Rop protein, which maintains plasmids at low copy number; rop
>Addgene plasmid #153248 | pDGE496 | addgene full sequence | sequence record 310110 | Addgene NGS Result
TCGCGCGTTTCGGTGATGACGGTGAAAACCTCTGACACATGCAGCTCCCGGAGACGGTCACAGCTTGTCT
GTAAGCGGATGCCGGGAGCAGACAAGCCCGTCAGGGCGCGTCAGCGGGTGTTGGCGGGTGTCGGGGCTGG
CTTAACTATGCGGCATCAGAGCAGATTGTACTGAGAGTGCACCATATGCGGTGTGAAATACCGCACAGAT
GCGTAAGGAGAAAATACCGCATCAGGCGCCATTCGCCATTCAGGCTGCGCAACTGTTGGGAAGGGCGATC
GGTGCGGGCCTCTTCGCTATTACGCCAGCTGGCGAAAGGGGGATGTGCTGCAAGGCGATTAAGTTGGGTA
ACGCCAGGGTTTTCCCAGTCACGACGTTGTAAAACGACGGCCAGTGAATTCGAGCTCGGTACCTCGCGAA
TGCATCTAGATTTGGTCTCATGCGTAAGTTGAAAACAATCTTCAAAAGTCCCACATCGCTTAGATAAGAA
AACGAAGCTGAGTTTATATACAGCTAGAGTCGAAGTAGTGATTGAAGTCTTCTGAGACGTTGATCGGCAC
GTAAGAGGTTCCAACTTTCACCATAATGAAATAAGATCACTACCGGGCGTATTTTTTGAGTTATCGAGAT
TTTCAGGAGCTAAGGAAGCTAAAATGGAGAAAAAAATCACTGGATATACCACCGTTGATATATCCCAATG
GCATCGTAAAGAACATTTTGAGGCATTTCAGTCAGTTGCTCAATGTACCTATAACCAGACCGTTCAGCTG
GATATTACGGCCTTTTTAAAGACCGTAAAGAAAAATAAGCACAAGTTTTATCCGGCCTTTATTCACATTC
TTGCCCGCCTGATGAATGCTCATCCGGAATTCCGTATGGCAATGAAAGACGGTGAGCTGGTGATATGGGA
TAGTGTTCACCCTTGTTACACCGTTTTCCATGAGCAAACTGAAACGTTTTCATCGCTCTGGAGTGAATAC
CACGACGATTTCCGGCAGTTTCTACACATATATTCGCAAGATGTGGCGTGTTACGGTGAAAACCTGGCCT
ATTTCCCTAAAGGGTTTATTGAGAATATGTTTTTCGTCTCAGCCAATCCCTGGGTGAGTTTCACCAGTTT
TGATTTAAACGTGGCCAATATGGACAACTTCTTCGCCCCCGTTTTCACCATGGGCAAATATTATACGCAA
GGCGACAAGGTGCTGATGCCGCTGGCGATTCAGGTTCATCATGCCGTTTGTGATGGCTTCCATGTCGGCA
GAATGCTTAATGAATTACAACAGTACTGCGATGAGTGGCAGGGGGGGCGTAAACGCCGCGTGGATCCGGC
TTACTAAAAGCCAGATAACAGTATGCGTATTTGCGCGCTGATTTTTGCGGTATAAGAATATATACTGATA
TGTATACCCGAAGTATGTCAGAAAGAGGTATGCTATGAAGCAGCGTATTACAGTGACAGTTGACAGCGAC
AGCTATCAGTTGCTCAAGGCATATATGATGTCAATATCTCCGGTCTGGTAAGCACAACCATGCAGAATGA
AGCCCGTCGTCTGCGTGCCGAACGCTGGAAAGCGGAAAATCAGGAAGGGATGGCTGAGGTCGCCCGGTTT
ATTGAAATGAACGGCTCTTTTGCTGACGAGAACAGGGGCTGGTGAAATGCAGTTTAAGGTTTACACCTAT
AAAAGAGAGAGCCGTTATCGTCTGTTTGTGGATGTACAGAGTGATATTATTGACACGCCCGGGCGACGGA
TGGTGATCCCCCTGGCCAGTGCACGTCTGCTGTCAGATAAAGTCTCCCGTGAACTTTACCCGGTGGTGCA
TATCGGGGATGAAAGCTGGCGCATGATGACCACCGATATGGCCAGTGTGCCGGTTTCCGTTATCGGGGAA
GAAGTGGCTGATCTCAGCCACCGCGAAAATGACATCAAAAACGCCATTAACCTGATGTTCTGGGGAATAT
AAATGTCAGGCTCCCTTATACACAGCCAGTCGAAGACTTGTTTCAGAGCTATGCTGGAAACAGCATAGCA
AGTTGAAATAAGGCTAGTCCGTTATCAACTTGAAAAAGTGGCACCGAGTCGGTGCTTTTTTTTCCAGTGA
GACCAAAATCGGATCCCGGGCCCGTCGACTGCAGAGGCCTGCATGCAAGCTTGGCGTAATCATGGTCATA
GCTGTTTCCTGTGTGAAATTGTTATCCGCTCACAATTCCACACAACATACGAGCCGGAAGCATAAAGTGT
AAAGCCTGGGGTGCCTAATGAGTGAGCTAACTCACATTAATTGCGTTGCGCTCACTGCCCGCTTTCCAGT
CGGGAAACCTGTCGTGCCAGCTGCATTAATGAATCGGCCAACGCGCGGGGAGAGGCGGTTTGCGTATTGG
GCGCTCTTCCGCTTCCTCGCTCACTGACTCGCTGCGCTCGGTCGTTCGGCTGCGGCGAGCGGTATCAGCT
CACTCAAAGGCGGTAATACGGTTATCCACAGAATCAGGGGATAACGCAGGAAAGAACATGTGAGCAAAAG
GCCAGCAAAAGGCCAGGAACCGTAAAAAGGCCGCGTTGCTGGCGTTTTTCCATAGGCTCCGCCCCCCTGA
CGAGCATCACAAAAATCGACGCTCAAGTCAGAGGTGGCGAAACCCGACAGGACTATAAAGATACCAGGCG
TTTCCCCCTGGAAGCTCCCTCGTGCGCTCTCCTGTTCCGACCCTGCCGCTTACCGGATACCTGTCCGCCT
TTCTCCCTTCGGGAAGCGTGGCGCTTTCTCATAGCTCACGCTGTAGGTATCTCAGTTCGGTGTAGGTCGT
TCGCTCCAAGCTGGGCTGTGTGCACGAACCCCCCGTTCAGCCCGACCGCTGCGCCTTATCCGGTAACTAT
CGTCTTGAGTCCAACCCGGTAAGACACGACTTATCGCCACTGGCAGCAGCCACTGGTAACAGGATTAGCA
GAGCGAGGTATGTAGGCGGTGCTACAGAGTTCTTGAAGTGGTGGCCTAACTACGGCTACACTAGAAGAAC
AGTATTTGGTATCTGCGCTCTGCTGAAGCCAGTTACCTTCGGAAAAAGAGTTGGTAGCTCTTGATCCGGC
AAACAAACCACCGCTGGTAGCGGTGGTTTTTTTGTTTGCAAGCAGCAGATTACGCGCAGAAAAAAAGGAT
CTCAAGAAGATCCTTTGATCTTTTCTACGGGGTCTGACGCTCAGTGGAACGAAAACTCACGTTAAGGGAT
TTTGGTCATGAGATTATCAAAAAGGATCTTCACCTAGATCCTTTTAAATTAAAAATGAAGTTTTAAATCA
ATCTAAAGTATATATGAGTAAACTTGGTCTGACAGTTACCAATGCTTAATCAGTGAGGCACCTATCTCAG
CGATCTGTCTATTTCGTTCATCCATAGTTGCCTGACTCCCCGTCGTGTAGATAACTACGATACGGGAGGG
CTTACCATCTGGCCCCAGTGCTGCAATGATACCGCGAGATCCACGCTCACCGGCTCCAGATTTATCAGCA
ATAAACCAGCCAGCCGGAAGGGCCGAGCGCAGAAGTGGTCCTGCAACTTTATCCGCCTCCATCCAGTCTA
TTAATTGTTGCCGGGAAGCTAGAGTAAGTAGTTCGCCAGTTAATAGTTTGCGCAACGTTGTTGCCATTGC
TACAGGCATCGTGGTGTCACGCTCGTCGTTTGGTATGGCTTCATTCAGCTCCGGTTCCCAACGATCAAGG
CGAGTTACATGATCCCCCATGTTGTGCAAAAAAGCGGTTAGCTCCTTCGGTCCTCCGATCGTTGTCAGAA
GTAAGTTGGCCGCAGTGTTATCACTCATGGTTATGGCAGCACTGCATAATTCTCTTACTGTCATGCCATC
CGTAAGATGCTTTTCTGTGACTGGTGAGTACTCAACCAAGTCATTCTGAGAATAGTGTATGCGGCGACCG
AGTTGCTCTTGCCCGGCGTCAATACGGGATAATACCGCGCCACATAGCAGAACTTTAAAAGTGCTCATCA
TTGGAAAACGTTCTTCGGGGCGAAAACTCTCAAGGATCTTACCGCTGTTGAGATCCAGTTCGATGTAACC
CACTCGTGCACCCAACTGATCTTCAGCATCTTTTACTTTCACCAGCGTTTCTGGGTGAGCAAAAACAGGA
AGGCAAAATGCCGCAAAAAAGGGAATAAGGGCGACACGGAAATGTTGAATACTCATACTCTTCCTTTTTC
AATATTATTGAAGCATTTATCAGGGTTATTGTCTCATGAGCGGATACATATTTGAATGTATTTAGAAAAA
TAAACAAATAGGGGTTCCGCGCACATTTCCCCGAAAAGTGCCACCTGACGTCTAAGAAACCATTATTATC
ATGACATTAACCTATAAAAATAGGCGTATCACGAGGCCCTTTCGTC
